Addgene plasmid #65727: pcDNA3.1-CMV-CFP;UBC-Cre25nt
Purpose: Expresses Cre recombinase with a 25 nucleotide extracellular vesicle targeting sequence under the UBC promotor and CFP under the CMV promotor.
Depositing lab: Jacco van Rheenen. Depositing organization: Hubrecht Institute. Publication: In Vivo imaging reveals extracellular vesicle-mediated phenocopying of metastatic behavior. Zomer A, Maynard C, Verweij FJ, Kamermans A, Schafer R, Beerling E, Schiffelers RM, de Wit E, Berenguer J, Ellenbroek SI, Wurdinger T, Pegtel DM, van Rheenen J. Cell. 2015 May 21;161(5):1046-57. doi: 10.1016/j.cell.2015.04.042. PubMed 26000481.
Backbone
  Vector backbone: pcDNA3.1
  Total vector size (bp): 8225
  Vector type: Mammalian Expression, Cre/Lox
  Selectable markers: Zeocin
Growth in bacteria
  Bacterial resistance: Ampicillin, 100 μg/mL
  Growth temperature: 37°C
  Growth strain: DH5alpha
  Copy number: High Copy
Gene/Insert 1
  Gene/Insert name: CMV promoter driving CFP expression
  Promoter: CMV
  Cloning method: Restriction Enzyme; 5′ cloning site Mlul (not destroyed); 3′ cloning site EcoRI (not destroyed)
  Sequencing primers: 5′ GCT GCT TCG CGA TGT ACG G
Gene/Insert 2
  Gene/Insert name: UBC promoter driving Cre-25nt expression
  Promoter: UBC
  Cloning method: Restriction Enzyme; 5′ cloning site EcoRl (not destroyed); 3′ cloning site Xbal (not destroyed)
  Sequencing primers: 5′ GCCACTCCCACTGTCCTTTC
Terms and licenses: Academic/Nonprofit Terms; Industry Terms: Not Available to Industry
How to cite: pcDNA3.1-CMV-CFP;UBC-Cre25nt was a gift from Jacco van Rheenen (Addgene plasmid # 65727 ; http://n2t.net/addgene:65727 ; RRID:Addgene_65727)
