[The description below was written by a language model from this plasmid's Addgene catalogue record and pLannotate feature annotations shown in this document.]
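Description:
pcDNA3.1-CMV-CFP;UBC-Cre25nt is a mammalian expression plasmid of about 8.2 kb built on a Zeocin-selectable pcDNA3.1 backbone. It carries two independent expression cassettes in tandem, both in the same orientation. It is propagated in E. coli as a high-copy plasmid through a ColE1/pUC-type origin with ampicillin resistance (AmpR). An f1 origin is also present. For selection in mammalian cells, an SV40 early promoter drives the Sh ble (BleoR) gene, followed by an SV40 polyadenylation signal. An EM7 bacterial promoter upstream of the same gene allows Zeocin selection in bacteria as well.

In the first cassette, the CMV immediate-early enhancer and promoter drive enhanced CFP, terminated by a bovine growth hormone poly(A) signal. The backbone T7 promoter lies between the CMV promoter and the coding sequence. The second cassette follows immediately and uses the human ubiquitin C promoter to express Cre recombinase, with its own bGH poly(A) signal. According to the catalogue entry, the Cre transcript carries a 25-nucleotide extracellular vesicle targeting sequence. The feature table does not annotate this element separately, so its exact position is not recorded, although there is a short unannotated stretch between the Cre coding sequence and the polyadenylation signal.

Cells carrying the plasmid are marked by CFP fluorescence and also produce Cre. The associated publication concerns in vivo imaging of extracellular vesicle-mediated transfer between cells. This fits a design in which CFP-labelled Cre-expressing donor cells release vesicles, and uptake by cells carrying a loxP-dependent reporter is revealed by recombination. The record itself does not describe the reporter system.
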