Features (pLannotate 1.2.2; 24 found; start..end, strand, type, name):
     61..440     +  enhancer       CMV enhancer: human cytomegalovirus immediate early enhancer
    441..644     +  promoter       CMV promoter: human cytomegalovirus (CMV) immediate early promoter
    640..673     +  LTR            5' LTR (truncated) (fragment): truncated 5' long terminal repeat (LTR) from HIV-1
    689..707     +  promoter       T7 promoter: promoter for bacteriophage T7 RNA polymerase
    736..1455    +  CDS            ECFP: enhanced CFP mammalian codon-optimized
   1465..1689    +  polyA_signal   bGH poly(A) signal: bovine growth hormone polyadenylation signal
   1728..2939    +  promoter       UbC promoter: human ubiquitin C promoter
   2962..3993    +  CDS            Cre: site-specific recombinase Cre is a site-specific recombinase from bacteriophage P1. Recombination occurs at loxP sequences.
   4068..4292    +  polyA_signal   bGH poly(A) signal: bovine growth hormone polyadenylation signal
   4296..4317    +  promoter       SV40 promoter (fragment): SV40 enhancer and early promoter
   4338..4766    +  rep_origin     f1 ori (sequence partly withheld): f1 bacteriophage origin of replication; arrow indicates direction of (+) strand synthesis
   4780..5109    +  promoter       SV40 promoter: SV40 enhancer and early promoter
   5157..5204    +  promoter       EM7 promoter: synthetic bacterial promoter&nbsp
   5223..5597    +  CDS            BleoR: antibiotic-binding protein; Sh ble from Streptoalloteichus hindustanus; confers resistance to bleomycin, phleomycin, and Zeocin™
   5607..5732    +  CDS            ble (fragment): BLE_KLEPN - Experimental evidence at protein level: Swiss-Prot protein existence level 1. Binding protein with a strong affinity to the bleomycin family of antibiotics. Binds to CL990; an antimitotic-antibiotic compound. From Klebsiella pneumoniae.
   5727..5848    +  polyA_signal   SV40 poly(A) signal: SV40 polyadenylation signal
   5921..5937    -  protein_bind   lac operator: The lac repressor binds to the lac operator to inhibit transcription in E. coli. This inhibition can be relieved by adding lactose or isopropyl-β-D-thiogalactopyranoside (IPTG). lac repressor encoded by lacI
   5945..5975    -  promoter       lac promoter: promoter for the E. coli lac operon
   5990..6011    -  protein_bind   CAP binding site: CAP binding activates transcription in the presence of cAMP. E. coli catabolite activator protein
   6024..6116    -  CDS            lacI (fragment): lac repressor; lacI; The lac repressor binds to the lac operator to inhibit transcription in E. coli. This inhibition can be relieved by adding lactose or isopropyl-β-D-thiogalactopyranoside (IPTG).
   6299..6887    -  rep_origin     ori: high-copy-number ColE1/pMB1/pBR322/pUC origin of replication
   7058..7918    -  CDS            AmpR: β-lactamase; bla; confers resistance to ampicillin, carbenicillin, and related antibiotics
   7919..8023    -  promoter       AmpR promoter: bla
   8082..8134    -  misc_feature   bom (fragment): basis of mobility region from pBR322
>Addgene plasmid #65727 | pcDNA3.1-CMV-CFP;UBC-Cre25nt | addgene full sequence | sequence record 243566 | Addgene NGS Result
ATCTGCTTAGGGTTAGGCGTTTTGCGCTGCTTCGCGATGTACGGGCCAGATATACGCGTTGACATTGATT
ATTGACTAGTTATTAATAGTAATCAATTACGGGGTCATTAGTTCATAGCCCATATATGGAGTTCCGCGTT
ACATAACTTACGGTAAATGGCCCGCCTGGCTGACCGCCCAACGACCCCCGCCCATTGACGTCAATAATGA
CGTATGTTCCCATAGTAACGCCAATAGGGACTTTCCATTGACGTCAATGGGTGGAGTATTTACGGTAAAC
TGCCCACTTGGCAGTACATCAAGTGTATCATATGCCAAGTACGCCCCCTATTGACGTCAATGACGGTAAA
TGGCCCGCCTGGCATTATGCCCAGTACATGACCTTATGGGACTTTCCTACTTGGCAGTACATCTACGTAT
TAGTCATCGCTATTACCATGGTGATGCGGTTTTGGCAGTACATCAATGGGCGTGGATAGCGGTTTGACTC
ACGGGGATTTCCAAGTCTCCACCCCATTGACGTCAATGGGAGTTTGTTTTGGCACCAAAATCAACGGGAC
TTTCCAAAATGTCGTAACAACTCCGCCCCATTGACGCAAATGGGCGGTAGGCGTGTACGGTGGGAGGTCT
ATATAAGCAGAGCTCTCTGGCTAACTAGAGAACCCACTGCTTACTGGCTTATCGAAATTAATACGACTCA
CTATAGGGAGACCCAAGCTGGCTAGCTTTGCCACCATGGTGAGCAAGGGCGAGGAGCTGTTCACCGGGGT
GGTGCCCATCCTGGTCGAGCTGGACGGCGACGTAAACGGCCACAAGTTCAGCGTGTCCGGCGAGGGCGAG
GGCGATGCCACCTACGGCAAGCTGACCCTGAAGTTCATCTGCACCACCGGCAAGCTGCCCGTGCCCTGGC
CCACCCTCGTGACCACCCTGACCTGGGGCGTGCAGTGCTTCAGCCGCTACCCCGACCACATGAAGCAGCA
CGACTTCTTCAAGTCCGCCATGCCCGAAGGCTACGTCCAGGAGCGCACCATCTTCTTCAAGGACGACGGC
AACTACAAGACCCGCGCCGAGGTGAAGTTCGAGGGCGACACCCTGGTGAACCGCATCGAGCTGAAGGGCA
TCGACTTCAAGGAGGACGGCAACATCCTGGGGCACAAGCTGGAGTACAACTACATCAGCCACAACGTCTA
TATCACCGCCGACAAGCAGAAGAACGGCATCAAGGCCAACTTCAAGATCCGCCACAACATCGAGGACGGC
AGCGTGCAGCTCGCCGACCACTACCAGCAGAACACCCCCATCGGCGACGGCCCCGTGCTGCTGCCCGACA
ACCACTACCTGAGCACCCAGTCCGCCCTGAGCAAAGACCCCAACGAGAAGCGCGATCACATGGTCCTGCT
GGAGTTCGTGACCGCCGCCGGGATCACTCTCGGCATGGACGAGCTGTACAAGTAAGGATCCCGACTGTGC
CTTCTAGTTGCCAGCCATCTGTTGTTTGCCCCTCCCCCGTGCCTTCCTTGACCCTGGAAGGTGCCACTCC
CACTGTCCTTTCCTAATAAAATGAGGAAATTGCATCGCATTGTCTGAGTAGGTGTCATTCTATTCTGGGG
GGTGGGGTGGGGCAGGACAGCAAGGGGGAGGATTGGGAAGACAATAGCAGGCATGCTGGGGATGCGGTGG
GCTCTATGGGATCTTTTTGAATTCGCCCTTGGCCAAGGCAGCCCTGGGGCCTCCGCGCCGGGTTTTGGCG
CCTCCCGCGGGCGCCCCCCTCCTCACGGCGAGCGCTGCCACGTCAGACGAAGGGCGCAGCGAGCGTCCTG
ATCCTTCCGCCCGGACGCTCAGGACAGCGGCCCGCTGCTCATAAGACTCGGCCTTAGAACCCCAGTATCA
GCAGAAGGACATTTTAGGACGGGACTTGGGTGACTCTAGGGCACTGGTTTTCTTTCCAGAGAGCGGAACA
GGCGAGGAAAAGTAGTCCCTTCTCGGCGATTCTGCGGAGGGATCTCCGTGGGGCGGTGAACGCCGATGAT
TATATAAGGACGCGCCGGGTGTGGCACAGCTAGTTCCGTCGCAGCCGGGATTTGGGTCGCGGTTCTTGTT
TGTGGATCGCTGTGATCGTCACTTGGTGAGTAGCGGGCTGCTGGGCTGGCCGGGGCTTTCGTGGCCGCCG
GGCCGCTCGGTGGGACGGAAGCGTGTGGAGAGACCGCCAAGGGCTGTAGTCTGGGTCCGCGAGCAAGGTT
GCCCTGAACTGGGGGTTGGGGGGAGCGCAGCAAAATGGCGGCTGTTCCCGAGTCTTGAATGGAAGACGCT
TGTGAGGCGGGCTGTGAGGTCGTTGAAACAAGGTGGGGGGCATGGTGGGCGGCAAGAACCCAAGGTCTTG
AGGCCTTCGCTAATGCGGGAAAGCTCTTATTCGGGTGAGATGGGCTGGGGCACCATCTGGGGACCCTGAC
GTGAAGTTTGTCACTGACTGGAGAACTCGGTTTGTCGTCTGTTGCGGGGGCGGCAGTTATGGCGGTGCCG
TTGGGCAGTGCACCCGTACCTTTGGGAGCGCGCGCCCTCGTCGTGTCGTGACGTCACCCGTTCTGTTGGC
TTATAATGCAGGGTGGGGCCACCTGCCGGTAGGTGTGCGGTAGGCTTTTCTCCGTCGCAGGACGCAGGGT
TCGGGCCTAGGGTAGGCTCTCCTGAATCGACAGGCGCCGGACCTCTGGTGAGGGGAGGGATAAGTGAGGC
GTCAGTTTCTTTGGTCGGTTTTATGTACCTATCTTCTTAAGTAGCTGAAGCTCCGGTTTTGAACTATGCG
CTCGGGGTTGGCGAGTGTGTTTTGTGAAGTTTTTTAGGCACCTTTTGAAATGTAATCATTTGGGTCAATA
TGTAATTTTCAGTGTTAGACTAGTAAATTGTCCGCTAAATTCTGGCCGTTTTTGGCTTTTTTGTTAGACG
AAGCTTGGGGTACCCGCCACCATGTCCAATTTACTGACCGTACACCAAAATTTGCCTGCATTACCGGTCG
ATGCAACGAGTGATGAGGTTCGCAAGAACCTGATGGACATGTTCAGGGATCGCCAGGCGTTTTCTGAGCA
TACCTGGAAAATGCTTCTGTCCGTTTGCCGGTCGTGGGCGGCATGGTGCAAGTTGAATAACCGGAAATGG
TTTCCCGCAGAACCTGAAGATGTTCGCGATTATCTTCTATATCTTCAGGCGCGCGGTCTGGCAGTAAAAA
CTATCCAGCAACATTTGGGCCAGCTAAACATGCTTCATCGTCGGTCCGGGCTGCCACGACCAAGTGACAG
CAATGCTGTTTCACTGGTTATGCGGCGGATCCGAAAAGAAAACGTTGATGCCGGTGAACGTGCAAAACAG
GCTCTAGCGTTCGAACGCACTGATTTCGACCAGGTTCGTTCACTCATGGAAAATAGCGATCGCTGCCAGG
ATATACGTAATCTGGCATTTCTGGGGATTGCTTATAACACCCTGTTACGTATAGCCGAAATTGCCAGGAT
CAGGGTTAAAGATATCTCACGTACTGACGGTGGGAGAATGTTAATCCATATTGGCAGAACGAAAACGCTG
GTTAGCACCGCAGGTGTAGAGAAGGCACTTAGCCTGGGGGTAACTAAACTGGTCGAGCGATGGATTTCCG
TCTCTGGTGTAGCTGATGATCCGAATAACTACCTGTTTTGCCGGGTCAGAAAAAATGGTGTTGCCGCGCC
ATCTGCCACCAGCCAGCTATCAACTCGCGCCCTGGAAGGGATTTTTGAAGCAACTCATCGATTGATTTAC
GGCGCTAAGGATGACTCTGGTCAGAGATACCTGGCCTGGTCTGGACACAGTGCCCGTGTCGGAGCCGCGC
GAGATATGGCCCGCGCTGGAGTTTCAATACCGGAGATCATGCAAGCTGGTGGCTGGACCAATGTAAATAT
TGTCATGAACTATATCCGTAACCTGGATAGTGAAACAGGGGCAATGGTGCGCCTGCTGGAAGATGGCGAT
TAGGAATCCACCCTGCCGCCTGGACTCCGCCTGTGAATCCTCTAGAGGGCCCGTTTAAACCCGCTGATCA
GCCTCGACTGTGCCTTCTAGTTGCCAGCCATCTGTTGTTTGCCCCTCCCCCGTGCCTTCCTTGACCCTGG
AAGGTGCCACTCCCACTGTCCTTTCCTAATAAAATGAGGAAATTGCATCGCATTGTCTGAGTAGGTGTCA
TTCTATTCTGGGGGGTGGGGTGGGGCAGGACAGCAAGGGGGAGGATTGGGAAGACAATAGCAGGCATGCT
GGGGATGCGGTGGGCTCTATGGCTTCTGAGGCGGAAAGAACCAGCTGGGGCTCTAGGGGGTATCCCC
[124 nt withheld, positions 4338-4461]
C
[91 nt withheld, positions 4463-4553]
A
[49 nt withheld, positions 4555-4603]
CCTTTGACGTTGGAGTCCACGTTCTTT
[37 nt withheld, positions 4631-4667]
ACCCTATCTCGGTCTATTCTTTTGATTTATAAGGGATTTTGCCGATTTCGGCCTATTGGTTAAAAAATGA
GCTGATTTAACAAAAATTTAACGCGAATTAATTCTGTGGAATGTGTGTCAGTTAGGGTGTGGAAAGTCCC
CAGGCTCCCCAGCAGGCAGAAGTATGCAAAGCATGCATCTCAATTAGTCAGCAACCAGGTGTGGAAAGTC
CCCAGGCTCCCCAGCAGGCAGAAGTATGCAAAGCATGCATCTCAATTAGTCAGCAACCATAGTCCCGCCC
CTAACTCCGCCCATCCCGCCCCTAACTCCGCCCAGTTCCGCCCATTCTCCGCCCCATGGCTGACTAATTT
TTTTTATTTATGCAGAGGCCGAGGCCGCCTCTGCCTCTGAGCTATTCCAGAAGTAGTGAGGAGGCTTTTT
TGGAGGCCTAGGCTTTTGCAAAAAGCTCCCGGGAGCTTGTATATCCATTTTCGGATCTGATCAGCACGTG
TTGACAATTAATCATCGGCATAGTATATCGGCATAGTATAATACGACAAGGTGAGGAACTAAACCATGGC
CAAGTTGACCAGTGCCGTTCCGGTGCTCACCGCGCGCGACGTCGCCGGAGCGGTCGAGTTCTGGACCGAC
CGGCTCGGGTTCTCCCGGGACTTCGTGGAGGACGACTTCGCCGGTGTGGTCCGGGACGACGTGACCCTGT
TCATCAGCGCGGTCCAGGACCAGGTGGTGCCGGACAACACCCTGGCCTGGGTGTGGGTGCGCGGCCTGGA
CGAGCTGTACGCCGAGTGGTCGGAGGTCGTGTCCACGAACTTCCGGGACGCCTCCGGGCCGGCCATGACC
GAGATCGGCGAGCAGCCGTGGGGGCGGGAGTTCGCCCTGCGCGACCCGGCCGGCAACTGCGTGCACTTCG
TGGCCGAGGAGCAGGACTGACACGTGCTACGAGATTTCGATTCCACCGCCGCCTTCTATGAAAGGTTGGG
CTTCGGAATCGTTTTCCGGGACGCCGGCTGGATGATCCTCCAGCGCGGGGATCTCATGCTGGAGTTCTTC
GCCCACCCCAACTTGTTTATTGCAGCTTATAATGGTTACAAATAAAGCAATAGCATCACAAATTTCACAA
ATAAAGCATTTTTTTCACTGCATTCTAGTTGTGGTTTGTCCAAACTCATCAATGTATCTTATCATGTCTG
TATACCGTCGACCTCTAGCTAGAGCTTGGCGTAATCATGGTCATAGCTGTTTCCTGTGTGAAATTGTTAT
CCGCTCACAATTCCACACAACATACGAGCCGGAAGCATAAAGTGTAAAGCCTGGGGTGCCTAATGAGTGA
GCTAACTCACATTAATTGCGTTGCGCTCACTGCCCGCTTTCCAGTCGGGAAACCTGTCGTGCCAGCTGCA
TTAATGAATCGGCCAACGCGCGGGGAGAGGCGGTTTGCGTATTGGGCGCTCTTCCGCTTCCTCGCTCACT
GACTCGCTGCGCTCGGTCGTTCGGCTGCGGCGAGCGGTATCAGCTCACTCAAAGGCGGTAATACGGTTAT
CCACAGAATCAGGGGATAACGCAGGAAAGAACATGTGAGCAAAAGGCCAGCAAAAGGCCAGGAACCGTAA
AAAGGCCGCGTTGCTGGCGTTTTTCCATAGGCTCCGCCCCCCTGACGAGCATCACAAAAATCGACGCTCA
AGTCAGAGGTGGCGAAACCCGACAGGACTATAAAGATACCAGGCGTTTCCCCCTGGAAGCTCCCTCGTGC
GCTCTCCTGTTCCGACCCTGCCGCTTACCGGATACCTGTCCGCCTTTCTCCCTTCGGGAAGCGTGGCGCT
TTCTCATAGCTCACGCTGTAGGTATCTCAGTTCGGTGTAGGTCGTTCGCTCCAAGCTGGGCTGTGTGCAC
GAACCCCCCGTTCAGCCCGACCGCTGCGCCTTATCCGGTAACTATCGTCTTGAGTCCAACCCGGTAAGAC
ACGACTTATCGCCACTGGCAGCAGCCACTGGTAACAGGATTAGCAGAGCGAGGTATGTAGGCGGTGCTAC
AGAGTTCTTGAAGTGGTGGCCTAACTACGGCTACACTAGAAGAACAGTATTTGGTATCTGCGCTCTGCTG
AAGCCAGTTACCTTCGGAAAAAGAGTTGGTAGCTCTTGATCCGGCAAACAAACCACCGCTGGTAGCGGTG
GTTTTTTTGTTTGCAAGCAGCAGATTACGCGCAGAAAAAAAGGATCTCAAGAAGATCCTTTGATCTTTTC
TACGGGGTCTGACGCTCAGTGGAACGAAAACTCACGTTAAGGGATTTTGGTCATGAGATTATCAAAAAGG
ATCTTCACCTAGATCCTTTTAAATTAAAAATGAAGTTTTAAATCAATCTAAAGTATATATGAGTAAACTT
GGTCTGACAGTTACCAATGCTTAATCAGTGAGGCACCTATCTCAGCGATCTGTCTATTTCGTTCATCCAT
AGTTGCCTGACTCCCCGTCGTGTAGATAACTACGATACGGGAGGGCTTACCATCTGGCCCCAGTGCTGCA
ATGATACCGCGAGACCCACGCTCACCGGCTCCAGATTTATCAGCAATAAACCAGCCAGCCGGAAGGGCCG
AGCGCAGAAGTGGTCCTGCAACTTTATCCGCCTCCATCCAGTCTATTAATTGTTGCCGGGAAGCTAGAGT
AAGTAGTTCGCCAGTTAATAGTTTGCGCAACGTTGTTGCCATTGCTACAGGCATCGTGGTGTCACGCTCG
TCGTTTGGTATGGCTTCATTCAGCTCCGGTTCCCAACGATCAAGGCGAGTTACATGATCCCCCATGTTGT
GCAAAAAAGCGGTTAGCTCCTTCGGTCCTCCGATCGTTGTCAGAAGTAAGTTGGCCGCAGTGTTATCACT
CATGGTTATGGCAGCACTGCATAATTCTCTTACTGTCATGCCATCCGTAAGATGCTTTTCTGTGACTGGT
GAGTACTCAACCAAGTCATTCTGAGAATAGTGTATGCGGCGACCGAGTTGCTCTTGCCCGGCGTCAATAC
GGGATAATACCGCGCCACATAGCAGAACTTTAAAAGTGCTCATCATTGGAAAACGTTCTTCGGGGCGAAA
ACTCTCAAGGATCTTACCGCTGTTGAGATCCAGTTCGATGTAACCCACTCGTGCACCCAACTGATCTTCA
GCATCTTTTACTTTCACCAGCGTTTCTGGGTGAGCAAAAACAGGAAGGCAAAATGCCGCAAAAAAGGGAA
TAAGGGCGACACGGAAATGTTGAATACTCATACTCTTCCTTTTTCAATATTATTGAAGCATTTATCAGGG
TTATTGTCTCATGAGCGGATACATATTTGAATGTATTTAGAAAAATAAACAAATAGGGGTTCCGCGCACA
TTTCCCCGAAAAGTGCCACCTGACGTCGACGGATCGGGAGATCTCCCGATCCCCTATGGTGCACTCTCAG
TACAATCTGCTCTGATGCCGCATAGTTAAGCCAGTATCTGCTCCCTGCTTGTGTGTTGGAGGTCGCTGAG
TAGTGCGCGAGCAAAATTTAAGCTACAACAAGGCAAGGCTTGACCGACAATTGCATGAAGA
