>Addgene plasmid #65727 | pcDNA3.1-CMV-CFP;UBC-Cre25nt | addgene partial sequence | sequence record 116927 | CMV-F 5'-CGCAAATGGGCGGTAGGCGTG-3'
CTATATAAGCAGAGCTCTCTGGCTAACTAGAGAACCCACTGCTTACTGGCTTATCGAAATTAATACGACT
CACTATAGGGAGACCCAAGCTGGCTAGCTTTGCCACCATGGTGAGCAAGGGCGAGGAGCTGTTCACCGGG
GTGGTGCCCATCCTGGTCGAGCTGGACGGCGACGTAAACGGCCACAAGTTCAGCGTGTCCGGCGAGGGCG
AGGGCGATGCCACCTACGGCAAGCTGACCCTGAAGTTCATCTGCACCACCGGCAAGCTGCCCGTGCCCTG
GCCCACCCTCGTGACCACCCTGACCTGGGGCGTGCAGTGCTTCAGCCGCTACCCCGACCACATGAAGCAG
CACGACTTCTTCAAGTCCGCCATGCCCGAAGGCTACGTCCAGGAGCGCACCATCTTCTTCAAGGACGACG
GCAACTACAAGACCCGCGCCGAGGTGAAGTTCGAGGGCGACACCCTGGTGAACCGCATCGAGCTGAAGGG
CATCGACTTCAAGGAGGACGGCAACATCCTGGGGCACAAGCTGGAGTACAACTACATCAGCCACAACGTC
TATATCACCGCCGACAAGCAGAAGAACGGCATCAAGGCCAACTTCAAGATCCGCCACAACATCGAGGACG
GCAGCGTGCAGCTCGCCGACCACTACCAGCAGAACACCCCCATCGGCGACGGCCCCGTGCTGCTGCCCGA
CAACCACTACCTGAGCACCCAGTCCGCCCTGAGCAAAGACCCCAACGAGAAGCGCGATCACATGGTCCTG
CTGGAGTTCGTGACCGCCGCCGGGATCACTCTCGGCATGGACGAGCTGTACAAGTAAGGATCCCGACTGT
GCCTTCTAGTTGCCAGCCATCTGTTGTTTGCCCCTCCCCCGTGCCTTCCTTGACCCTGGAAGGTGCCACT
CCCACTGTCCTTTCCTAATAAAATGAGGAAATTGCATCGCATTGTCTGAGTAGGTGTCATTCTATTCTGG
GGG
