>Addgene plasmid #65727 | pcDNA3.1-CMV-CFP;UBC-Cre25nt | addgene partial sequence | sequence record 116932 | hUBCpro-F 5'-TGAAGCTCCGGTTTTGAACT-3'
TGTGTTTTGTGAAGTTTTTTAGGCACCTTTTGAAATGTAATCATTTGGGTCAATATGTAATTTTCAGTGT
TAGACTAGTAAATTGTCCGCTAAATTCTGGCCGTTTTTGGCTTTTTTGTTAGACGAAGCTTGGGGTACCC
GCCACCATGTCCAATTTACTGACCGTACACCAAAATTTGCCTGCATTACCGGTCGATGCAACGAGTGATG
AGGTTCGCAAGAACCTGATGGACATGTTCAGGGATCGCCAGGCGTTTTCTGAGCATACCTGGAAAATGCT
TCTGTCCGTTTGCCGGTCGTGGGCGGCATGGTGCAAGTTGAATAACCGGAAATGGTTTCCCGCAGAACCT
GAAGATGTTCGCGATTATCTTCTATATCTTCAGGCGCGCGGTCTGGCAGTAAAAACTATCCAGCAACATT
TGGGCCAGCTAAACATGCTTCATCGTCGGTCCGGGCTGCCACGACCAAGTGACAGCAATGCTGTTTCACT
GGTTATGCGGCGGATCCGAAAAGAAAACGTTGATGCCGGTGAACGTGCAAAACAGGCTCTAGCGTTCGAA
CGCACTGATTTCGACCAGGTTCGTTCACTCATGGAAAATAGCGATCGCTGCCAGGATATACGTAATCTGG
CATTTCTGGGGATTGCTTATAACACCCTGTTACGTATAGCCGAAATTGCCAGGATCAGGGTTAAAGATAT
CTCACGTACTGACGGTGGGAGAATGTTAATCCATATTGGCAGAACGAAAACGCTGGTTAGCACCGCAGGT
GTAGAGAAGGCACTTAGCCTGGGGGTAACTAAACTGGTCGAGCGATGGATTTCCGTCTCTGGTGTAGCTG
ATGATCCGAATAACTACCTGTTTTGCCGGGTCAGAAAAAATGGTGTTGCCGCGCCATCTGCCACCAGCCA
GCTATCAACTCGCGCCCTGGAAGGGATTTTTGAAGCAACTCATCGATTGATTTACGGCGCTAAGGATGAC
TCTGGTCAGAGATACCTGGCCTGGTCTGGACACAGTGCCCGTGTCGGAGCCGCGCGAGATA
