>Addgene plasmid #65727 | pcDNA3.1-CMV-CFP;UBC-Cre25nt | addgene partial sequence | sequence record 116936 | F1ori-R 5'-AGGGAAGAAAGCGAAAGGAG-3'
[73 nt withheld, positions 1-73]
GGGGATACCCCCTAGAGCCCCAGCTGGTTCTTTCCGCCTCAGAAGCCATAGAGCCCACCGCATCCCCAGC
ATGCCTGCTATTGTCTTCCCAATCCTCCCCCTTGCTGTCCTGCCCCACCCCACCCCCCAGAATAGAATGA
CACCTACTCAGACAATGCGATGCAATTTCCTCATTTTATTAGGAAAGGACAGTGGGAGTGGCACCTTCCA
GGGTCAAGGAAGGCACGGGGGAGGGGCAAACAACAGATGGCTGGCAACTAGAAGGCACAGTCGAGGCTGA
TCAGCGGGTTTAAACGGGCCCTCTAGAGGATTCACAGGCGGAGTCCAGGCGGCAGGGTGGATTCCTAATC
GCCATCTTCCAGCAGGCGCACCATTGCCCCTGTTTCACTATCCAGGTTACGGATATAGTTCATGACAATA
TTTACATTGGTCCAGCCACCAGCTTGCATGATCTCCGGTATTGAAACTCCAGCGCGGGCCATATCTCGCG
CGGCTCCGACACGGGCACTGTGTCCAGACCAGGCCAGGTATCTCTGACCAGAGTCATCCTTAGCGCCGTA
AATCAATCGATGAGTTGCTTCAAAAATCCCTTCCAGGGCGCGAGTTGATAGCTGGCTGGTGGCAGATGGC
GCGGCAACACCATTTTTTCTGACCCGGCAAAACAGGTAGTTATTCGGATCATCAGCTACACCAGAGACGG
AAATCCATCGCTCGACCAGTTTAGTTACCCCCAGGCTAAGTGCCTTCTCTACACCTGCGGTGCTAACCAG
CGTTTTCGTTCTGCCAATATGGATTAACATTCTCCCACCGTCAGTACGTGAGATATCTTTAACCCTGATC
CTGGCAATTTCGGCTATACGTAACAGGGTGTTATAAGCAATCCCCAGAAATGCCAGATTACGTATATCCT
GGCAGCGATCGCTATTTTCCATGAGTGAACG
